>Addgene plasmid #45142 | pET29b_Qcat14 | depositor full sequence | sequence record 62801 | pET29b_Qcat14 sequence 6870 bps
TGGCGAATGGG
[124 nt withheld, positions 12-135]
C
[91 nt withheld, positions 137-227]
A
[49 nt withheld, positions 229-277]
CCTTTGACGTTGGAGTCCACGTTCTTT
[37 nt withheld, positions 305-341]
ACCCTATCTCGGTCTATTCTTTTGATTTATAAGGGATTTTGCCGATTTCGGCCTATTGGTTAAAAAATGA
GCTGATTTAACAAAAATTTAACGCGAATTTTAACAAAATATTAACGTTTACAATTTCAGGTGGCACTTTT
CGGGGAAATGTGCGCGGAACCCCTATTTGTTTATTTTTCTAAATACATTCAAATATGTATCCGCTCATGA
ATTAATTCTTAGAAAAACTCATCGAGCATCAAATGAAACTGCAATTTATTCATATCAGGATTATCAATAC
CATATTTTTGAAAAAGCCGTTTCTGTAATGAAGGAGAAAACTCACCGAGGCAGTTCCATAGGATGGCAAG
ATCCTGGTATCGGTCTGCGATTCCGACTCGTCCAACATCAATACAACCTATTAATTTCCCCTCGTCAAAA
ATAAGGTTATCAAGTGAGAAATCACCATGAGTGACGACTGAATCCGGTGAGAATGGCAAAAGTTTATGCA
TTTCTTTCCAGACTTGTTCAACAGGCCAGCCATTACGCTCGTCATCAAAATCACTCGCATCAACCAAACC
GTTATTCATTCGTGATTGCGCCTGAGCGAGACGAAATACGCGATCGCTGTTAAAAGGACAATTACAAACA
GGAATCGAATGCAACCGGCGCAGGAACACTGCCAGCGCATCAACAATATTTTCACCTGAATCAGGATATT
CTTCTAATACCTGGAATGCTGTTTTCCCGGGGATCGCAGTGGTGAGTAACCATGCATCATCAGGAGTACG
GATAAAATGCTTGATGGTCGGAAGAGGCATAAATTCCGTCAGCCAGTTTAGTCTGACCATCTCATCTGTA
ACATCATTGGCAACGCTACCTTTGCCATGTTTCAGAAACAACTCTGGCGCATCGGGCTTCCCATACAATC
GATAGATTGTCGCACCTGATTGCCCGACATTATCGCGAGCCCATTTATACCCATATAAATCAGCATCCAT
GTTGGAATTTAATCGCGGCCTAGAGCAAGACGTTTCCCGTTGAATATGGCTCATAACACCCCTTGTATTA
CTGTTTATGTAAGCAGACAGTTTTATTGTTCATGACCAAAATCCCTTAACGTGAGTTTTCGTTCCACTGA
GCGTCAGACCCCGTAGAAAAGATCAAAGGATCTTCTTGAGATCCTTTTTTTCTGCGCGTAATCTGCTGCT
TGCAAACAAAAAAACCACCGCTACCAGCGGTGGTTTGTTTGCCGGATCAAGAGCTACCAACTCTTTTTCC
GAAGGTAACTGGCTTCAGCAGAGCGCAGATACCAAATACTGTCCTTCTAGTGTAGCCGTAGTTAGGCCAC
CACTTCAAGAACTCTGTAGCACCGCCTACATACCTCGCTCTGCTAATCCTGTTACCAGTGGCTGCTGCCA
GTGGCGATAAGTCGTGTCTTACCGGGTTGGACTCAAGACGATAGTTACCGGATAAGGCGCAGCGGTCGGG
CTGAACGGGGGGTTCGTGCACACAGCCCAGCTTGGAGCGAACGACCTACACCGAACTGAGATACCTACAG
CGTGAGCTATGAGAAAGCGCCACGCTTCCCGAAGGGAGAAAGGCGGACAGGTATCCGGTAAGCGGCAGGG
TCGGAACAGGAGAGCGCACGAGGGAGCTTCCAGGGGGAAACGCCTGGTATCTTTATAGTCCTGTCGGGTT
TCGCCACCTCTGACTTGAGCGTCGATTTTTGTGATGCTCGTCAGGGGGGCGGAGCCTATGGAAAAACGCC
AGCAACGCGGCCTTTTTACGGTTCCTGGCCTTTTGCTGGCCTTTTGCTCACATGTTCTTTCCTGCGTTAT
CCCCTGATTCTGTGGATAACCGTATTACCGCCTTTGAGTGAGCTGATACCGCTCGCCGCAGCCGAACGAC
CGAGCGCAGCGAGTCAGTGAGCGAGGAAGCGGAAGAGCGCCTGATGCGGTATTTTCTCCTTACGCATCTG
TGCGGTATTTCACACCGCATATATGGTGCACTCTCAGTACAATCTGCTCTGATGCCGCATAGTTAAGCCA
GTATACACTCCGCTATCGCTACGTGACTGGGTCATGGCTGCGCCCCGACACCCGCCAACACCCGCTGACG
CGCCCTGACGGGCTTGTCTGCTCCCGGCATCCGCTTACAGACAAGCTGTGACCGTCTCCGGGAGCTGCAT
GTGTCAGAGGTTTTCACCGTCATCACCGAAACGCGCGAGGCAGCTGCGGTAAAGCTCATCAGCGTGGTCG
TGAAGCGATTCACAGATGTCTGCCTGTTCATCCGCGTCCAGCTCGTTGAGTTTCTCCAGAAGCGTTAATG
TCTGGCTTCTGATAAAGCGGGCCATGTTAAGGGCGGTTTTTTCCTGTTTGGTCACTGATGCCTCCGTGTA
AGGGGGATTTCTGTTCATGGGGGTAATGATACCGATGAAACGAGAGAGGATGCTCACGATACGGGTTACT
GATGATGAACATGCCCGGTTACTGGAACGTTGTGAGGGTAAACAACTGGCGGTATGGATGCGGCGGGACC
AGAGAAAAATCACTCAGGGTCAATGCCAGCGCTTCGTTAATACAGATGTAGGTGTTCCACAGGGTAGCCA
GCAGCATCCTGCGATGCAGATCCGGAACATAATGGTGCAGGGCGCTGACTTCCGCGTTTCCAGACTTTAC
GAAACACGGAAACCGAAGACCATTCATGTTGTTGCTCAGGTCGCAGACGTTTTGCAGCAGCAGTCGCTTC
ACGTTCGCTCGCGTATCGGTGATTCATTCTGCTAACCAGTAAGGCAACCCCGCCAGCCTAGCCGGGTCCT
CAACGACAGGAGCACGATCATGCGCACCCGTGGGGCCGCCATGCCGGCGATAATGGCCTGCTTCTCGCCG
AAACGTTTGGTGGCGGGACCAGTGACGAAGGCTTGAGCGAGGGCGTGCAAGATTCCGAATACCGCAAGCG
ACAGGCCGATCATCGTCGCGCTCCAGCGAAAGCGGTCCTCGCCGAAAATGACCCAGAGCGCTGCCGGCAC
CTGTCCTACGAGTTGCATGATAAAGAAGACAGTCATAAGTGCGGCGACGATAGTCATGCCCCGCGCCCAC
CGGAAGGAGCTGACTGGGTTGAAGGCTCTCAAGGGCATCGGTCGAGATCCCGGTGCCTAATGAGTGAGCT
AACTTACATTAATTGCGTTGCGCTCACTGCCCGCTTTCCAGTCGGGAAACCTGTCGTGCCAGCTGCATTA
ATGAATCGGCCAACGCGCGGGGAGAGGCGGTTTGCGTATTGGGCGCCAGGGTGGTTTTTCTTTTCACCAG
TGAGACGGGCAACAGCTGATTGCCCTTCACCGCCTGGCCCTGAGAGAGTTGCAGCAAGCGGTCCACGCTG
GTTTGCCCCAGCAGGCGAAAATCCTGTTTGATGGTGGTTAACGGCGGGATATAACATGAGCTGTCTTCGG
TATCGTCGTATCCCACTACCGAGATGTCCGCACCAACGCGCAGCCCGGACTCGGTAATGGCGCGCATTGC
GCCCAGCGCCATCTGATCGTTGGCAACCAGCATCGCAGTGGGAACGATGCCCTCATTCAGCATTTGCATG
GTTTGTTGAAAACCGGACATGGCACTCCAGTCGCCTTCCCGTTCCGCTATCGGCTGAATTTGATTGCGAG
TGAGATATTTATGCCAGCCAGCCAGACGCAGACGCGCCGAGACAGAACTTAATGGGCCCGCTAACAGCGC
GATTTGCTGGTGACCCAATGCGACCAGATGCTCCACGCCCAGTCGCGTACCGTCTTCATGGGAGAAAATA
ATACTGTTGATGGGTGTCTGGTCAGAGACATCAAGAAATAACGCCGGAACATTAGTGCAGGCAGCTTCCA
CAGCAATGGCATCCTGGTCATCCAGCGGATAGTTAATGATCAGCCCACTGACGCGTTGCGCGAGAAGATT
GTGCACCGCCGCTTTACAGGCTTCGACGCCGCTTCGTTCTACCATCGACACCACCACGCTGGCACCCAGT
TGATCGGCGCGAGATTTAATCGCCGCGACAATTTGCGACGGCGCGTGCAGGGCCAGACTGGAGGTGGCAA
CGCCAATCAGCAACGACTGTTTGCCCGCCAGTTGTTGTGCCACGCGGTTGGGAATGTAATTCAGCTCCGC
CATCGCCGCTTCCACTTTTTCCCGCGTTTTCGCAGAAACGTGGCTGGCCTGGTTCACCACGCGGGAAACG
GTCTGATAAGAGACACCGGCATACTCTGCGACATCGTATAACGTTACTGGTTTCACATTCACCACCCTGA
ATTGACTCTCTTCCGGGCGCTATCATGCCATACCGCGAAAGGTTTTGCGCCATTCGATGGTGTCCGGGAT
CTCGACGCTCTCCCTTATGCGACTCCTGCATTAGGAAGCAGCCCAGTAGTAGGTTGAGGCCGTTGAGCAC
CGCCGCCGCAAGGAATGGTGCATGCAAGGAGATGGCGCCCAACAGTCCCCCGGCCACGGGGCCTGCCACC
ATACCCACGCCGAAACAAGCGCTCATGAGCCCGAAGTGGCGAGCCCGATCTTCCCCATCGGTGATGTCGG
CGATATAGGCGCCAGCAACCGCACCTGTGGCGCCGGTGATGCCGGCCACGATGCGTCCGGCGTAGAGGAT
CGAGATCGATCTCGATCCCGCGAAATTAATACGACTCACTATAGGGGAATTGTGAGCGGATAACAATTCC
CCTCTAGAAATAATTTTGTTTAACTTTAAGAAGGAGATATACATATGAAAGAAACCGCTGCTGCTAAATT
CGAACGCCAGCACATGGACAGCCCAGATCTGGGTACCCTGGTGCCACGCGGTTCCATGGCGATATCGGAT
CGGGAAGGTGTGAATGACAATGAAGAAGGCTTTTTCTCTGCTCGTGGTATTACCGACATCCTGGTGGTGG
ACAATCTGAAGTTCCTGTTCGATGAATATGTGCGCTATTCATACGTTGACGAAAACGGCGAAACCAAATC
GCTGGATGACTTTCTGATTAAGGTGCAGGGTGAAATCCCGGAAAACGCAGATCTGAAAACCGAAGAACTG
CTGACGCTGCCGGCTAATGAAGTCCTGTGGCGCATTCTGGACGTGCTGATCCCGCCGGCGAAGCTGCTGA
TTGAAGAAGAAGCGGCCAAAGCTCAGGCGCTGTGGACCCGTCTGTTTGCAGCTGCGGGCCAAAAAACGAG
TCTGCTGGATTATATTCGTGGTCCGGTGGCAACCGTTCTGGTCCGTCTGACGGGCCTGGAAGGTGAACAG
CTGGGCATCGTTAGCCTGCGCTTCCTGGAAGAAGGCGATAAAGTTGGTGCAGCAGTCGGTGCAGGTGCCG
GTAACGAAGAACGTTACCCGGACCTGCAGATTATCGGCGGTAATGTGGCTACCGCTGCAGGTGCGCGTGA
AAGTGGTGCACTGTTTGTTGATCGCGCTGAAATTGTCGCGTCCTTCGAACGTCTGACCTGGCTGAACGTT
AATGATGCACTGTCAATTGACGGCAAACTGCCGGGTCTGTATTACATCGAAACCGATTCGACGGGTGAAC
GTACCTTTTATTACTGGCGCCTGGGCATTCCGTATGTGTTCAAAACGGGTGCCGTTATCAATGTGAAGGT
TCCGAGCTACACCGCCAGTAAATCCGCAGAAATTCTGGATCGCACGGTCTCTGTGGGCGGTGAAGTGGGC
AAGGAAGTGGTTTTTGCAAGCATCGATACCGGTACGCCGGCTAAACTGTATACCTCTCTGGGTGACGCAG
CAGTGGGTCGTGTCGTGGCGGATTTCCTGAGCTCTGTTGGCGTCGACCGCCTGCTGGGTCAGACCAGTGT
TGATCGTCTGCTGCAACTGTCCCAGGGCCAAGCTGTCAAGACCGCGGGTGTGATTGGTACGGGCAAAGGT
GCGCTGATTGATAGCCAGGCTGCGATCGAAGCCCTGAAGGAAGTCATTTATGTGGACTCACCGTCGAAAC
TGCCGGCGGTGAACAATATCTACGAACTGCGTGAACAAGAAGTGCTGGTTCGCAACCCGCTGTTTCTGCT
GGATGAAATTGACAAGACCTGGGAAGAAATCCCGGCCCTGGATAAAGCAGGCCTGACGTTCCTGGTTGAC
CTGATTAAGGCCTGGATTCAGTATCAAGGCTTTAAAGGTGTTTTCATTAGTTACCAGAACCGCGTCATTG
ATGGTCAAATCAATCTGCGTGTCATCGCATCCGAACTGGGCGAAGAACGTTTCTTTATTAACCCGACCGG
TCGCAATATCGTTGCCGCAGGCCTGGCAGATCGCTTTGGTGCTATTGGCATCGGTTCTCGTACCATTCTG
GAAGAACTGGGCGAAATCGCGTTCTGGAAACTGAGCGGTAATACGGCATCTGGTCTGCCGGCACGTCTCG
AGCACCACCACCACCACCACTGAGATCCGGCTGCTAACAAAGCCCGAAAGGAAGCTGAGTTGGCTGCTGC
CACCGCTGAGCAATAACTAGCATAACCCCTTGGGGCCTCTAAACGGGTCTTGAGGGGTTTTTTGCTGAAA
GGAGGAACTATATCCGGAT
Features (pLannotate 1.2.2; 22 found; start..end, strand, type, name):
     12..467     +  rep_origin     f1 ori (sequence partly withheld): f1 bacteriophage origin of replication; arrow indicates direction of (+) strand synthesis
    494..551     +  promoter       AmpR promoter (fragment): bla
    560..1375    -  CDS            KanR: aminoglycoside phosphotransferase; aph(3')-Ia; confers resistance to kanamycin in bacteria or G418 (Geneticin®) in eukaryotes
   1497..2085    +  rep_origin     ori: high-copy-number ColE1/pMB1/pBR322/pUC origin of replication
   2271..2413    -  misc_feature   bom: basis of mobility region from pBR322
   2515..2706    -  CDS            rop: Rop protein, which maintains plasmids at low copy number; rop
   2723..3103    +  CDS            YPB1_ECOLX: Protein predicted: Swiss-Prot protein existence level 4. From Escherichia coli.
   3175..3466    -  CDS            TcR (fragment): tetracycline efflux protein; tet; confers resistance to tetracycline
   3481..3502    -  protein_bind   CAP binding site: CAP binding activates transcription in the presence of cAMP. E. coli catabolite activator protein
   3515..4597    -  CDS            lacI: lac repressor; lacI; The lac repressor binds to the lac operator to inhibit transcription in E. coli. This inhibition can be relieved by adding lactose or isopropyl-β-D-thiogalactopyranoside (IPTG).
   4598..4675    -  promoter       lacI promoter: lacI
   4683..4962    -  CDS            TcR (fragment): tetracycline efflux protein; tet; confers resistance to tetracycline
   4988..5006    +  promoter       T7 promoter: promoter for bacteriophage T7 RNA polymerase
   5007..5031    +  protein_bind   lac operator: The lac repressor binds to the lac operator to inhibit transcription in E. coli. This inhibition can be relieved by adding lactose or isopropyl-β-D-thiogalactopyranoside (IPTG). lac repressor encoded by lacI
   5046..5068    +  RBS            RBS: efficient ribosome binding site from bacteriophage T7 gene 10 (Olins and Rangwala, 1989)
   5079..5123    +  CDS            S-Tag: affinity and epitope tag derived from pancreatic ribonuclease A
   5796..5891    +  CDS            kdgK (fragment): KDGK_ECOLI - Also known as yhjI. Experimental evidence at protein level: Swiss-Prot protein existence level 1. Catalyzes the phosphorylation of 2-keto-3-deoxygluconate (KDG) to produce 2-keto-3-deoxy-6-phosphogluconate (KDPG). From Escherichia coli (strain K12).
   6108..6191    +  CDS            lacI (fragment): LACI_ECOLI - Experimental evidence at protein level: Swiss-Prot protein existence level 1. Repressor of the lactose operon. Binds allolactose as an inducer. From Escherichia coli (strain K12).
   6258..6326    +  CDS            lepA (fragment): LEPA_ECOLI - Experimental evidence at protein level: Swiss-Prot protein existence level 1. Required for accurate and efficient protein synthesis under certain stress conditions. May act as a fidelity factor of the translation reaction, by catalyzing a one-codon backward translocation of tRNAs on improperly translocated ribosomes. Back-translocation proceeds from a post-translocation (POST) complex to a pre- translocation (PRE) complex, thus giving elongation factor G a second chance to translocate the tRNAs correctly. Binds to ribosomes in a GTP- dependent manner. From Escherichia coli (strain
   6714..6731    +  CDS            9xHis (fragment): 9xHis affinity tag
   6741..6790    +  CDS            SET1 (fragment): solubility-enhancement tag derived from T7 phage gene 10B
   6798..6845    +  terminator     T7 terminator: transcription terminator for bacteriophage T7 RNA polymerase
