[The description below was written by a language model from this plasmid's Addgene catalogue record and pLannotate feature annotations shown in this document.]
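Description:
pET29b_Qcat14 is a 6,870 bp bacterial expression plasmid built on the pET29b backbone for producing a synthetic QconCAT protein in Escherichia coli. It is maintained under kanamycin selection through an aph(3')-Ia resistance gene and replicates from a ColE1/pMB1-type origin. The annotation also shows the bom mobility region and the rop gene, which normally moderates copy number, although the catalogue entry lists the plasmid as high copy. An f1 origin is present, along with short tetracycline-resistance gene remnants that are leftovers of the pBR322-derived backbone rather than functional markers.

The payload is a roughly 1.5 kb synthetic open reading frame named E-coli-pathways-QconCAT14, cloned between a BamHI site (destroyed) and an XhoI site (retained). It sits downstream of a T7 promoter, lac operator and T7 gene 10 ribosome binding site, and is followed by the T7 terminator. A plasmid-borne lacI gene keeps expression repressed until induction with IPTG or lactose in a host supplying T7 RNA polymerase, consistent with the listed DE3 strain. The vector's S-Tag lies at the start of the reading frame, and a C-terminal 6xHis tag allows affinity purification. The annotation software labels this tag a 9xHis fragment, and its short SET1 hit just downstream is probably incidental. QconCATs are artificial concatamers of tryptic peptides drawn from many target proteins, and the short matches to E. coli kdgK, lacI and lepA within the insert fit that design. The record does not list the full set of represented proteins. According to the associated publication, the construct belongs to a targeted proteomics toolkit for high-throughput absolute quantification of E. coli proteins, in which the expressed concatamer would serve as a source of peptide standards.
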