Addgene plasmid #45142: pET29b_Qcat14
Depositing lab: Christopher Petzold. Depositing organization: Lawrence Berkeley National Laboratory. Publication: A targeted proteomics toolkit for High-throughput absolute quantification of Escherichia coli proteins. Batth TS, Singh P, Ramakrishnan VR, Sousa MM, Chan LJ, Tran HM, Luning EG, Pan EH, Vuu KM, Keasling JD, Adams PD, Petzold CJ. Metab Eng. 2014 Sep 6. pii: S1096-7176(14)00114-1. doi: 10.1016/j.ymben.2014.08.004. PubMed 25205128.
Backbone
  Vector backbone: pET29b
  Backbone manufacturer: Genscript
  Backbone size w/o insert (bp): 5324
  Total vector size (bp): 6870
  Vector type: Bacterial Expression
Growth in bacteria
  Bacterial resistance: Kanamycin, 50 μg/mL
  Growth temperature: 37°C
  Growth strain: BLR DE3
  Copy number: High Copy
Gene/Insert
  Gene/Insert name: E-coli-pathways-QconCAT14 (alt name: Qcat14)
  Species: Synthetic
  Insert size (bp): 1546
  Promoter: T7
  Tag / fusion protein: 6XHis (C terminal on insert)
  Cloning method: Restriction Enzyme; 5′ cloning site BamHI (destroyed during cloning); 3′ cloning site XhoI (not destroyed)
  Sequencing primers: 5′ GATCCCGCGAAATTAATACGACTCACTA; 3′ GGTGGTGGTGGTGCTCGA
Terms and licenses: Academic/Nonprofit Terms; Industry Terms: Not Available to Industry
How to cite: pET29b_Qcat14 was a gift from Christopher Petzold (Addgene plasmid # 45142 ; http://n2t.net/addgene:45142 ; RRID:Addgene_45142)
