>Addgene plasmid #45142 | pET29b_Qcat14 | addgene partial sequence | sequence record 76106 | T7term 5'-GCTAGTTATTGCTCAGCGG-3'
TTCGGGCTTTGTTAGCAGCCGGATCTCAGTGGTGGTGGTGGTGGTGCTCGAGACGTGCCGGCAGACCAGA
TGCCGTATTACCGCTCAGTTTCCAGAACGCGATTTCGCCCAGTTCTTCCAGAATGGTACGAGAACCGATG
CCAATAGCACCAAAGCGATCTGCCAGGCCTGCGGCAACGATATTGCGACCGGTCGGGTTAATAAAGAAAC
GTTCTTCGCCCAGTTCGGATGCGATGACACGCAGATTGATTTGACCATCAATGACGCGGTTCTGGTAACT
AATGAAAACACCTTTAAAGCCTTGATACTGAATCCAGGCCTTAATCAGGTCAACCAGGAACGTCAGGCCT
GCTTTATCCAGGGCCGGGATTTCTTCCCAGGTCTTGTCAATTTCATCCAGCAGAAACAGCGGGTTGCGAA
CCAGCACTTCTTGTTCACGCAGTTCGTAGATATTGTTCACCGCCGGCAGTTTCGACGGTGAGTCCACATA
AATGACTTCCTTCAGGGCTTCGATCGCAGCCTGGCTATCAATCAGCGCACCTTTGCCCGTACCAATCACA
CCCGCGGTCTTGACAGCTTGGCCCTGGGACAGTTGCAGCAGACGATCAACACTGGTCTGACCCAGCAGGC
GGTCGACGCCAACAGAGCTCAGGAAATCCGCCACGACACGACCCACTGCTGCGTCACCCAGAGAGGTATA
CAGTTTAGCCGGCGTACCGGTATCGATGCTTGCAAAAACCACTTCCTTGCCCACTTCACCGCCCACAGAG
ACCGTGCGATCCAGAATTTCTGCGGATTTACTGGCGGTGTAGCTCGGAACCTTCACATTGATAACGGCAC
CCGTTTTGAACACATACGGAATGCCCAGGC
