>Addgene plasmid #45142 | pET29b_Qcat14 | addgene partial sequence | sequence record 76805 | pBRrevBam 5'-GGTGATGTCGGCGATATAGG-3'
GCCGGCCACGATGCGTCCGGCGTAGAGGATCGAGATCGATCTCGATCCCGCGAAATTAATACGACTCACT
ATAGGGGAATTGTGAGCGGATAACAATTCCCCTCTAGAAATAATTTTGTTTAACTTTAAGAAGGAGATAT
ACATATGAAAGAAACCGCTGCTGCTAAATTCGAACGCCAGCACATGGACAGCCCAGATCTGGGTACCCTG
GTGCCACGCGGTTCCATGGCGATATCGGATCGGGAAGGTGTGAATGACAATGAAGAAGGCTTTTTCTCTG
CTCGTGGTATTACCGACATCCTGGTGGTGGACAATCTGAAGTTCCTGTTCGATGAATATGTGCGCTATTC
ATACGTTGACGAAAACGGCGAAACCAAATCGCTGGATGACTTTCTGATTAAGGTGCAGGGTGAAATCCCG
GAAAACGCAGATCTGAAAACCGAAGAACTGCTGACGCTGCCGGCTAATGAAGTCCTGTGGCGCATTCTGG
ACGTGCTGATCCCGCCGGCGAAGCTGCTGATTGAAGAAGAAGCGGCCAAAGCTCAGGCGCTGTGGACCCG
TCTGTTTGCAGCTGCGGGCCAAAAAACGAGTCTGCTGGATTATATTCGTGGTCCGGTGGCAACCGTTCTG
GTCCGTCTGACGGGCCTGGAAGGTGAACAGCTGGGCATCGTTAGCCTGCGCTTCCTGGAAGAAGGCGATA
AAGTTGGTGCAGCAGTCGGTGCAGGTGCCGGTAACGAAGAACGTTACCCGGACCTGCAGATTATCGGCGG
TAATGTGGCTACCGCTGCAGGTGCGCGTGAAAGTGGTGCACTGTTTGTTGATCGCGCTGAAATTGTCGCG
TCCTTCGAACGTCTGACCTGGCTGAACGTTAATGA
